>Addgene plasmid #224272 | pProEx Rab1A(S20C) CL | addgene full sequence | sequence record 455371 | Addgene NGS Result
TTTGACAGCTTATCATCGACTGCACGGTGCACCAATGCTTCTGGCGTCAGGCAGCCATCGGAAGCTGTGG
TATGGCTGTGCAGGTCGTAAATCACTGCATAATTCGTGTCGCTCAAGGCGCACTCCCGTTCTGGATAATG
TTTTTTGCGCCGACATCATAACGGTTCTGGCAAATATTCTGAAATGAGCTGTTGACAATTAATCATCCGG
TCCGTATAATCTGTGGAATTGTGAGCGGATAACAATTTCACACAGGAAACAGACCATGTCGTACTACCAT
CACCATCACCATCACGATTACGATATCCCAACGACCGAAAACCTGTATTTTCAGGGCGCCATGGGATCCA
TGAGTTCAATGAATCCCGAATATGATTACTTATTTAAACTCCTGCTGATTGGCGACTGCGGTGTTGGCAA
GTCGTCCCTGTTGCTGCGTTTCGCGGACGACACCTATACTGAGTCCTACATCAGCACCATCGGCGTCGAC
TTCAAGATCCGTACGATTGAACTGGATGGTAAAACCATTAAATTGCAGATTTGGGATACCGCTGGCCAAG
AGCGCTTTCGTACCATCACCAGCAGTTACTACCGCGGTGCGCACGGCATCATCGTGGTTTATGATGTTAC
CGACCAGGAGAGCTTCAACAACGTGAAACAGTGGCTGCAAGAGATCGATCGTTATGCGAGCGAAAACGTT
AACAAGTTGTTGGTCGGCAATAAGTCTGATCTGACCACCAAAAAAGTTGTGGACTACACGACTGCGAAAG
AATTTGCGGACAGCCTGGGTATTCCGTTTCTGGAAACGTCTGCCAAGAACGCAACCAATGTGGAACAAAG
CTTCATGACCATGGCGGCAGAGATTAAGAAGAGAATGGGTCCGGGTGCCACGGCTGGTTAATGAGAATTC
AAAGGCCTACGTCGACGAGCTCACTAGTCGCGGCCGCTTTCGAATCTAGAGCCTGCAGTCTCGAGGCATG
CGGTACCAAGCTTGGCTGTTTTGGCGGATGAGAGAAGATTTTCAGCCTGATACAGATTAAATCAGAACGC
AGAAGCGGTCTGATAAAACAGAATTTGCCTGGCGGCAGTAGCGCGGTGGTCCCACCTGACCCCATGCCGA
ACTCAGAAGTGAAACGCCGTAGCGCCGATGGTAGTGTGGGGTCTCCCCATGCGAGAGTAGGGAACTGCCA
GGCATCAAATAAAACGAAAGGCTCAGTCGAAAGACTGGGCCTTTCGTTTTATCTGTTGTTTGTCGGTGAA
CGCTCTCCTGAGTAGGACAAATCCGCCGGGAGCGGATTTGAACGTTGCGAAGCAACGGCCCGGAGGGTGG
CGGGCAGGACGCCCGCCATAAACTGCCAGGCATCAAATTAAGCAGAAGGCCATCCTGACGGATGGCCTTT
TTGCGTTTCTACAAACTCTTTTGTTTATTTTTCTAAATACATTCAAATATGTATCCGCTCATGAGACAAT
AACCCTGATAAATGCTTCAATAATATTGAAAAAGGAAGAGTATGAGTATTCAACATTTCCGTGTCGCCCT
TATTCCCTTTTTTGCGGCATTTTGCCTTCCTGTTTTTGCTCACCCAGAAACGCTGGTGAAAGTAAAAGAT
GCTGAAGATCAGTTGGGTGCACGAGTGGGTTACATCGAACTGGATCTCAACAGCGGTAAGATCCTTGAGA
GTTTTCGCCCCGAAGAACGTTTTCCAATGATGAGCACTTTTAAAGTTCTGCTATGTGGCGCGGTATTATC
CCGTGTTGACGCCGGGCAAGAGCAACTCGGTCGCCGCATACACTATTCTCAGAATGACTTGGTTGAGTAC
TCACCAGTCACAGAAAAGCATCTTACGGATGGCATGACAGTAAGAGAATTATGCAGTGCTGCCATAACCA
TGAGTGATAACACTGCGGCCAACTTACTTCTGACAACGATCGGAGGACCGAAGGAGCTAACCGCTTTTTT
GCACAACATGGGGGATCATGTAACTCGCCTTGATCGTTGGGAACCGGAGCTGAATGAAGCCATACCAAAC
GACGAGCGTGACACCACGATGCCTGTAGCAATGGCAACAACGTTGCGCAAACTATTAACTGGCGAACTAC
TTACTCTAGCTTCCCGGCAACAATTAATAGACTGGATGGAGGCGGATAAAGTTGCAGGACCACTTCTGCG
CTCGGCCCTTCCGGCTGGCTGGTTTATTGCTGATAAATCTGGAGCCGGTGAGCGTGGGTCTCGCGGTATC
ATTGCAGCACTGGGGCCAGATGGTAAGCCCTCCCGTATCGTAGTTATCTACACGACGGGGAGTCAGGCAA
CTATGGATGAACGAAATAGACAGATCGCTGAGATAGGTGCCTCACTGATTAAGCATTGGTAACTGTCAGA
CCAAGTTTACTCATATATACTTTAGATTGATTTAAAACTTCATTTTTAATTTAAAAGGATCTAGGTGAAG
ATCCTTTTTGATAATCTCATGACCAAAATCCCTTAACGTGAGTTTTCGTTCCACTGAGCGTCAGACCCCG
TAGAAAAGATCAAAGGATCTTCTTGAGATCCTTTTTTTCTGCGCGTAATCTGCTGCTTGCAAACAAAAAA
ACCACCGCTACCAGCGGTGGTTTGTTTGCCGGATCAAGAGCTACCAACTCTTTTTCCGAAGGTAACTGGC
TTCAGCAGAGCGCAGATACCAAATACTGTCCTTCTAGTGTAGCCGTAGTTAGGCCACCACTTCAAGAACT
CTGTAGCACCGCCTACATACCTCGCTCTGCTAATCCTGTTACCAGTGGCTGCTGCCAGTGGCGATAAGTC
GTGTCTTACCGGGTTGGACTCAAGACGATAGTTACCGGATAAGGCGCAGCGGTCGGGCTGAACGGGGGGT
TCGTGCACACAGCCCAGCTTGGAGCGAACGACCTACACCGAACTGAGATACCTACAGCGTGAGCTATGAG
AAAGCGCCACGCTTCCCGAAGGGAGAAAGGCGGACAGGTATCCGGTAAGCGGCAGGGTCGGAACAGGAGA
GCGCACGAGGGAGCTTCCAGGGGGAAACGCCTGGTATCTTTATAGTCCTGTCGGGTTTCGCCACCTCTGA
CTTGAGCGTCGATTTTTGTGATGCTCGTCAGGGGGGCGGAGCCTATGGAAAAACGCCAGCAACGCGGCCT
TTTTACGGTTCCTGGCCTTTTGCTGGCCTTTTGCTCACATGTTCTTTCCTGCGTTATCCCCTGATTCTGT
GGATAACCGTATTACCGCCTTTGAGTGAGCTGATACCGCTCGCCGCAGCCGAACGACCGAGCGCAGCGAG
TCAGTGAGCGAGGAAGCGGAAGAGCGCCTGATGCGGTATTTTCTCCTTACGCATCTGTGCGGTATTTCAC
ACCGCATAATTTTGTTAAAATTCGCGTTAAATTTTTGTTAAATCAGCTCATTTTTTAACCAATAGGCCGA
AATCGGCAAAATCCCTTATAAATCAAAAGAATAGACCGAGATAGGGT
[37 nt withheld, positions 3478-3514]
AAAGAACGTGGACTCCAACGTCAAAGG
[49 nt withheld, positions 3542-3590]
T
[91 nt withheld, positions 3592-3682]
G
[124 nt withheld, positions 3684-3807]
CCCATTCGCCATTCAGGCTGCTATGGTGCACTCTCAGTACAATCTGCTCTGATGCCGCATAGTTAAGCCA
GTACCAGTCACGTAGCGATATCGCTACGTGACTGGTACACTCCGCTATCGCTACGTGACTGGGTCATGGC
TGCGCCCCGACACCCGCCAACACCCGCTGACGCGCCCTGACGGGCTTGTCTGCTCCCGGCATCCGCTTAC
AGACAAGCTGTGACCGTCTCCGGGAGCTGCATGTGTCAGAGGTTTTCACCGTCATCACCGAAACGCGCGA
GGCAGCAGATCAATTCGCGCGCGAAGGCGAAGCGGCATGCATTTACGTTGACACCATCGAATGGTGCAAA
ACCTTTCGCGGTATGGCATGATAGCGCCCGGAAGAGAGTCAATTCAGGGTGGTGAATGTGAAACCAGTAA
CGTTATACGATGTCGCAGAGTATGCCGGTGTCTCTTATCAGACCGTTTCCCGCGTGGTGAACCAGGCCAG
CCACGTTTCTGCGAAAACGCGGGAAAAAGTGGAAGCGGCGATGGCGGAGCTGAATTACATTCCCAACCGC
GTGGCACAACAACTGGCGGGCAAACAGTCGTTGCTGATTGGCGTTGCCACCTCCAGTCTGGCCCTGCACG
CGCCGTCGCAAATTGTCGCGGCGATTAAATCTCGCGCCGATCAACTGGGTGCCAGCGTGGTGGTGTCGAT
GGTAGAACGAAGCGGCGTCGAAGCCTGTAAAGCGGCGGTGCACAATCTTCTCGCGCAACGCGTCAGTGGG
CTGATCATTAACTATCCGCTGGATGACCAGGATGCCATTGCTGTGGAAGCTGCCTGCACTAATGTTCCGG
CGTTATTTCTTGATGTCTCTGACCAGACACCCATCAACAGTATTATTTTCTCCCATGAAGACGGTACGCG
ACTGGGCGTGGAGCATCTGGTCGCATTGGGTCACCAGCAAATCGCGCTGTTAGCGGGCCCATTAAGTTCT
GTCTCGGCGCGTCTGCGTCTGGCTGGCTGGCATAAATATCTCACTCGCAATCAAATTCAGCCGATAGCGG
AACGGGAAGGCGACTGGAGTGCCATGTCCGGTTTTCAACAAACCATGCAAATGCTGAATGAGGGCATCGT
TCCCACTGCGATGCTGGTTGCCAACGATCAGATGGCGCTGGGCGCAATGCGCGCCATTACCGAGTCCGGG
CTGCGCGTTGGTGCGGATATCTCGGTAGTGGGATACGACGATACCGAAGACAGCTCATGTTATATCCCGC
CGTTAACCACCATCAAACAGGATTTTCGCCTGCTGGGGCAAACCAGCGTGGACCGCTTGCTGCAACTCTC
TCAGGGCCAGGCGGTGAAGGGCAATCAGCTGTTGCCCGTCTCACTGGTGAAAAGAAAAACCACCCTGGCA
CCCAATACGCAAACCGCCTCTCCCCGCGCGTTGGCCGATTCATTAATGCAGCTGGCACGACAGGTTTCCC
GACTGGAAAGCGGGCAGTGAGCGCAACGCAATTAATGTAAGTTAGCGCGAATTGATCTGG
Features (pLannotate 1.2.2; 22 found; start..end, strand, type, name):
      2..19      +  promoter       tet promoter (fragment): E. coli promoter for tetracycline efflux protein gene
     15..116     -  CDS            yciV (fragment): RNAAM_ECOLI - Also known as trpH From Escherichia coli (strain K12).
    191..207     +  promoter       EM7 promoter (fragment): synthetic bacterial promoter&nbsp
    229..245     +  protein_bind   lac operator: The lac repressor binds to the lac operator to inhibit transcription in E. coli. This inhibition can be relieved by adding lactose or isopropyl-β-D-thiogalactopyranoside (IPTG). lac repressor encoded by lacI
    276..295     +  CDS            8xHis (fragment): 8xHis affinity tag
    317..337     +  CDS            TEV site: tobacco etch virus (TEV) protease recognition and cleavage site
    350..898     +  CDS            RAB1A (fragment): RAB1A_CANLF - Also known as RAB1. Experimental evidence at protein level: Swiss-Prot protein existence level 1. The small GTPases Rab are key regulators of intracellular membrane trafficking, from the formation of transport vesicles to their fusion with membranes (PubMed:1429835). Rabs cycle between an inactive GDP-bound form and an active GTP-bound form that is able to recruit to membranes different sets of downstream effectors directly responsible for vesicle formation, movement, tethering and fusion (PubMed:1429835). RAB1A regulates vesicular protein transport from the endoplasmic reticulum
   1077..1192    +  ncRNA          5S rRNA: Accession: RF00001 - 5S ribosomal RNA
   1196..1282    +  terminator     rrnB T1 terminator: Escherichia coli rrnB; transcription terminator T1 from the E. coli rrnB gene
   1374..1401    +  terminator     rrnB T2 terminator: transcription terminator T2 from the E. coli rrnB gene
   1420..1511    +  promoter       AmpR promoter: bla
   1512..2372    +  CDS            AmpR: β-lactamase; bla; confers resistance to ampicillin, carbenicillin, and related antibiotics
   2543..3131    +  rep_origin     ori: high-copy-number ColE1/pMB1/pBR322/pUC origin of replication
   3317..3368    -  misc_feature   bom (fragment): basis of mobility region from pBR322
   3379..3807    -  rep_origin     f1 ori (sequence partly withheld): f1 bacteriophage origin of replication; arrow indicates direction of (+) strand synthesis
   3812..3828    -  CDS            lacZα (fragment): LacZα fragment of β-galactosidase; lacZ fragment
   3829..3880    -  misc_feature   bom (fragment): basis of mobility region from pBR322
   3881..3897    +  misc_feature   bom (fragment): basis of mobility region from pBR322
   3913..3951    -  misc_feature   bom (fragment): basis of mobility region from pBR322
   4053..4093    -  CDS            rop (fragment): Rop protein, which maintains plasmids at low copy number; rop
   4137..4214    +  promoter       lacIq promoter: lacI (mutant); In the lacIq allele, a single base change in the promoter boosts expression of the lacI gene about 10-fold.
   4215..5297    +  CDS            lacI: lac repressor; lacI; The lac repressor binds to the lac operator to inhibit transcription in E. coli. This inhibition can be relieved by adding lactose or isopropyl-β-D-thiogalactopyranoside (IPTG).
