[The description below was written by a language model from this plasmid's Addgene catalogue record and pLannotate feature annotations shown in this document.]
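Description:
pProEx Rab1A(S20C) CL is a bacterial expression plasmid of about 5.3 kb, built on the pProEx backbone for producing recombinant human Rab1A carrying an S20C substitution in E. coli. It is propagated through a high-copy ColE1/pMB1-type origin and selected with ampicillin via the β-lactamase (AmpR) gene under its own promoter. An f1 phage origin is also present, along with scattered remnants of pBR322 sequence (bom and rop fragments) that appear to be backbone leftovers rather than functional parts.

The expression cassette begins with a lac operator, followed by a polyhistidine affinity tag (annotated as a partial 8xHis match), a TEV protease cleavage site, and then the Rab1A coding sequence. The annotation software matched the insert as a fragment of the closely related canine RAB1A entry, whereas the catalogue lists the gene as human and made by gene synthesis. The promoter driving the insert is not cleanly identified. Only short fragments resembling other bacterial promoters are called upstream of the operator, so the record does not state it explicitly. Transcription ends in the rrnB region, comprising the 5S rRNA sequence and the T1 and T2 terminators. A lacI gene under the lacIq promoter supplies abundant lac repressor from the plasmid itself, keeping expression off until it is induced with IPTG.

This arrangement allows the tagged GTPase to be captured by metal-affinity purification and the tag then removed with TEV protease. The stated purpose is protein purification of Rab1A(S20C). The record does not explain the "CL" in the name or the role of the introduced cysteine.
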