Addgene plasmid #224272: pProEx Rab1A(S20C) CL
Purpose: Protein purification of Rab1A (S20C)
Depositing lab: Kevan Shokat. Depositing organization: University of California, San Francisco (UCSF). Publication: Targeting Ras-, Rho-, and Rab-family GTPases via a conserved cryptic pocket. Morstein J, Bowcut V, Fernando M, Yang Y, Zhu L, Jenkins ML, Evans JT, Guiley KZ, Peacock DM, Krahnke S, Lin Z, Taran KA, Huang BJ, Stephen AG, Burke JE, Lightstone FC, Shokat KM. Cell. 2024 Sep 6:S0092-8674(24)00908-5. doi: 10.1016/j.cell.2024.08.017. PubMed 39255801.
Backbone
  Vector backbone: pProEx
  Vector type: Bacterial Expression
Growth in bacteria
  Bacterial resistance: Ampicillin, 100 μg/mL
  Growth temperature: 37°C
  Growth strain: DH5alpha
  Copy number: Unknown
Gene/Insert
  Gene/Insert name: Rab1A
  Species: H. sapiens (human)
  Mutation: S20C
  Entrez Gene: RAB1A (a.k.a. RAB1, YPT1)
  Cloning method: Gene Synthesis
Terms and licenses: Academic/Nonprofit Terms; Industry Terms: Not Available to Industry
How to cite: pProEx Rab1A(S20C) CL was a gift from Kevan Shokat (Addgene plasmid # 224272 ; http://n2t.net/addgene:224272 ; RRID:Addgene_224272)
